>Addgene plasmid #36316 | pcDNA-ZifCY2 | depositor partial sequence | sequence record 45450 | ZifCY2
GAGCTCGGATCCCATGGTGAGCAAGGGCGAGGAGCTGTTCACCGGGGTGGTGCCCATCCTGGTCGAGCTG
GACGGCGACGTAAACGGCCACAGGTTCAGCGTGTCCGGCGAGGGCGAGGGCGATGCCACCTACGGCAAGC
TGACCCTGAAGTTCATCTGCACCACCGGCAAGCTGCCCGTGCCCTGGCCCACCCTCGTGACCACCCTGAC
CTGGGGCGTGCAGTGCTTCAGCCGCTACCCCGACCACATGAAGCAGCACGACTTCTTCAAGTCCGCCATG
CCCGAAGGCTACGTCCAGGAGCGTACCATCTTCTTCAAGGACGACGGCAACTACAAGACCCGCGCCGAGG
TGAAGTTCGAGGGCGACACCCTGGTGAACCGCATCGAGCTGAAGGGCATCGACTTCAAGGAGGACGGCAA
CATCCTGGGGCACAAGCTGGAGTACAACTACATCAGCCACAACGTCTATATCACCGCCGACAAGCAGAAG
AACGGCATCAAGGCCCACTTCAAGATCCGCCACAACATCGAGGACGGCAGCGTGCAGCTCGCCGACCACT
ACCAGCAGAACACCCCCATCGGCGACGGCCCCGTGCTGCTGCCCGACAACCACTACCTGAGCACCCAGTC
CGCCCTGAGCAAAGACCCCAACGAGAAGCGCGATCACATGGTCCTGCTGGAGTTCGTGACCGCCGCCCGC
ATGCATGAACGCCCATATGCTCACCCTGTCGAGTCCCACGATCGCCGCTTTTCTCGCTCGGATGAGCTTA
CCCGCCATATCCGCATCCACACAGGCCAGAAGGAGCTCATGGTGAGCAAGGGCGAGGAGCTGTTCACCGG
GGTGGTGCCCATCCTGGTCGAGCTGGACGGCGACGTAAACGGCCACAAGTTCAGCGTGTCCGGCGAGGGC
GAGGGCGATGCCACCTACGGCAAGCTGACCCTGAAGTTCATCTGCACCACCGGCAAGCTGCCCGTGCCCT
GGCCCACCCTCGTGACCACCTTCGGCTACGGCCTGATGTGCTTCGCCCGCTACCCCGACCACATGAAGCA
GCACGACTTCTTCAAGTCCGCCATGCCCGAAGGCTACGTCCAGGAGCGCACCATCTTCTTCAAGGACGAC
GGCAACTACAAGACCCGCGCCGAGGTGAAGTTCGAGGGCGACACCCTGGTGAACCGCATCGAGCTGAAGG
GCATCGACTTCAAGGAGGACGGCAACATCCTGGGGCACAAGCTGGAGTACAACTACAACAGCCACAACGT
CTATATCATGGCCGACAAGCAGAAGAACGGCATCAAGGTGAACTTCAAGATCCGCCACAACATCGAGGAC
GGCAGCGTGCAGCTCGCCGACCACTACCAGCAGAACACCCCCATCGGCGACGGCCCCGTGCTGCTGCCCG
ACAACCACTACCTGAGCTACCAGTCCGCCCTGAGCAAAGACCCCAACGAGAAGCGCGATCACATGGTCCT
GCTGGAGTTCGTGACCGCCGCCGGGATCACTCTCGGCATGGACGAGCTCTACAAGTAAGAATTC
