>Addgene plasmid #36316 | pcDNA-ZifCY2 | addgene partial sequence | sequence record 47016 | T7 5'-TAATACGACTCACTATAGGG-3'
GCTCGGATCCCATGGTGAGCAAGGGCGAGGAGCTGTTCACCGGGNTGGTGCCCATCCTGGTCGAGCTGGA
CGGCGACGTAAACGGCCACAGGTTCAGCGTGTCCGGCGAGGGCGAGGGCGATGCCACCTACGGCAAGCTG
ACCCTGAAGTTCATCTGCACCACCGGCAAGCTGCCCGTGCCCTGGCCCACCCTCGTGACCACCCTGACCT
GGGGCGTGCAGTGCTTCAGCCGCTACCCCGACCACATGAAGCAGCACGACTTCTTCAAGTCCGCCATGCC
CGAAGGCTACGTCCAGGAGCGTACCATCTTCTTCAAGGACGACGGCAACTACAAGACCCGCGCCGAGGTG
AAGTTCGAGGGCGACACCCTGGTGAACCGCATCGAGCTGAAGGGCATCGACTTCAAGGAGGACGGCAACA
TCCTGGGGCACAAGCTGGAGTACAACTACATCAGCCACAACGTCTATATCACCGCCGACAAGCAGAAGAA
CGGCATCAAGGCCCACTTCAAGATCCGCCACAACATCGAGGACGGCAGCGTGCAGCTCGCCGACCACTAC
CAGCAGAACACCCCCATCGGCGACGGCCCCGTGCTGCTGCCCGACAACCACTACCTGAGCACCCAGTCCG
CCCTGAGCAAAGACCCCAACGAGAAGCGCGATCACATGGTCCTGCTGGAGTTCGTGACCGCCGCCCGCAT
GCATGAACGCCCATATGCTCACCCTGTCGAGTCCCACGATCGCCGCTTTTCTCGCTCGGATGAGCTTACC
CGCCATATCCGCATCCACACAGGCCAGAAGGAGCTCATGGTGAGCAAGGGCGAGGAGCTGTTCACCGGGG
TGGTGCCCATCCTGGTCGAGCTGGACGGCGACG
