>Addgene plasmid #36316 | pcDNA-ZifCY2 | addgene partial sequence | sequence record 47017 | BGH-rev 5'-TAGAAGGCACAGTCGAGG-3'
GCGGCCGCCACTGTGCTGGATATCTGCAGAATTCTTACTTGTAGAGCTCGTCCATGCCGAGAGTGATCCC
GGCGGCGGTCACGAACTCCAGCAGGACCATGTGATCGCGCTTCTCGTTGGGGTCTTTGCTCAGGGCGGAC
TGGTAGCTCAGGTAGTGGTTGTCGGGCAGCAGCACGGGGCCGTCGCCGATGGGGGTGTTCTGCTGGTAGT
GGTCGGCGAGCTGCACGCTGCCGTCCTCGATGTTGTGGCGGATCTTGAAGTTCACCTTGATGCCGTTCTT
CTGCTTGTCGGCCATGATATAGACGTTGTGGCTGTTGTAGTTGTACTCCAGCTTGTGCCCCAGGATGTTG
CCGTCCTCCTTGAAGTCGATGCCCTTCAGCTCGATGCGGTTCACCAGGGTGTCGCCCTCGAACTTCACCT
CGGCGCGGGTCTTGTAGTTGCCGTCGTCCTTGAAGAAGATGGTGCGCTCCTGGACGTAGCCTTCGGGCAT
GGCGGACTTGAAGAAGTCGTGCTGCTTCATGTGGTCGGGGTAGCGGGCGAAGCACATCAGGCCGTAGCCG
AAGGTGGTCACGAGGGTGGGCCAGGGCACGGGCAGCTTGCCGGTGGTGCAGATGAACTTCAGGGTCAGCT
TGCCGTAAGTGGCATCGCCCTCGCCCTCGCCGGACACGCTGAACTTGTGGCCGTTTACGTCGCCGTCCAG
CTCGACCAGGATGGGCACCACCCCGGTGAA
