[The description below was written by a language model from this plasmid's Addgene catalogue record.]
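Description:
pcDNA-ZifCY2 is a mammalian expression plasmid built on the commercial pcDNA3.1(+) backbone, roughly 7 kb in total, of which about 1.5 kb is insert. It is propagated in E. coli as a high-copy plasmid under ampicillin selection. It also carries the backbone's neomycin resistance marker, so stably transfected mammalian cells can be selected with G418. The insert sits between BamHI and EcoRI sites, both preserved, and is transcribed from the CMV promoter, which gives strong constitutive expression in most mammalian cell lines. The listed sequencing primers (T7 forward and BGH reverse) correspond to the standard flanking elements of this backbone.

The payload is ZifCY2, also called the His4 sensor or ZS2.1. It is a synthetic, genetically encoded, ratiometric fluorescent biosensor for Zn(II), which the depositor describes as a first-generation design. Its metal-binding module is derived from the mammalian zinc-finger protein Zif268. ZifCY2 is a variant of the related sensor ZifCY1: the two cysteines in the Zn(II)-binding domain, at amino acid positions 237 and 242, are replaced by histidines, giving an all-histidine coordination site, as the name "His4" indicates. The record does not name the fluorescent proteins or describe the readout beyond calling it ratiometric, and it gives no affinity values for the sensor. No feature table is supplied, so element positions cannot be detailed.

The associated work concerns the spatial distribution of cellular zinc, which points to its use in transfecting mammalian cells to image Zn(II) levels in living cells.
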