Addgene plasmid #36316: pcDNA-ZifCY2
Depositing lab: Amy Palmer. Depositing organization: University of Colorado, Boulder. Publication: Genetically encoded sensors to elucidate spatial distribution of cellular zinc. Dittmer PJ, Miranda JG, Gorski JA, Palmer AE. J Biol Chem. 2009 Jun 12;284(24):16289-97. Epub 2009 Apr 10. 10.1074/jbc.M900501200 PubMed 19363034.
Backbone
  Vector backbone: pcDNA3.1(+)
  Backbone manufacturer: Invitrogen
  Backbone size w/o insert (bp): 5500
  Total vector size (bp): 7000
  Vector type: Mammalian Expression
  Selectable markers: Neomycin (select with G418)
Growth in bacteria
  Bacterial resistance: Ampicillin, 100 μg/mL
  Growth temperature: 37°C
  Growth strain: DH10B
  Copy number: High Copy
Gene/Insert
  Gene/Insert name: ZifCY2 genetically encoded Zn(II) sensor (alt names: His4 sensor; ZS2.1)
  Species: Synthetic
  Insert size (bp): 1515
  Mutation: see comment
  Promoter: CMV
  Cloning method: Restriction Enzyme; 5′ cloning site BamHI (not destroyed); 3′ cloning site EcoRI (not destroyed)
  Sequencing primers: 5′ T7 Forward; 3′ BGH Reverse
Terms and licenses: Academic/Nonprofit Terms; Industry Terms: Not Available to Industry
Depositor comments: First generation genetically encoded, ratiometric, fluorescent biosensor. Zn(II)-binding domain derived from mammalian Zif268. ZifCY2 is a variant of ZifCY1. The two cysteines (amino acids 237 and 242) in the Zn(II)-binding domain of ZifCY1 are mutated to histidines in ZifCY2.
How to cite: pcDNA-ZifCY2 was a gift from Amy Palmer (Addgene plasmid # 36316 ; http://n2t.net/addgene:36316 ; RRID:Addgene_36316)
